Addgene plasmid #100898: pDG330
Purpose: SpCas9 with a cloning backbone for 2 custom gRNAs which can be cloned in via a one-step reaction. For generation of double knock-outs and large deletions in a single plasmid system.
Depositing lab: Paul Thomas. Depositing organization: Adelaide University. Publication: Versatile single-step-assembly CRISPR/Cas9 vectors for dual gRNA expression. Adikusuma F, Pfitzner C, Thomas PQ. PLoS One. 2017 Dec 6;12(12):e0187236. doi: 10.1371/journal.pone.0187236. eCollection 2017. PONE-D-17-32080 PubMed 29211736.
Backbone
  Vector backbone: pX330-U6-Chimeric_BB-CBh-hSpCas9
  Backbone size w/o insert (bp): 8484
  Total vector size (bp): 8893
  Modifications to backbone: Insertion of 2nd U6-gRNA scaffold.
  Vector type: Mammalian Expression, Mouse Targeting, CRISPR
Growth in bacteria
  Bacterial resistance: Ampicillin, 100 μg/mL
  Growth temperature: 37°C
  Growth strain: DH5alpha
  Copy number: High Copy
Gene/Insert 1
  Gene/Insert name: humanized CRISPR associated protein 9 Nickase (alt names: Cas9; hSpCas9)
  Species: Streptococcus pyogenes
  Insert size (bp): 4101
  Promoter: CBh
  Tag / fusion protein: 3xFLAG (N terminal on insert)
  Cloning method: Restriction Enzyme; 5′ cloning site AgeI (not destroyed); 3′ cloning site EcoRI (not destroyed)
  Sequencing primers: 5′ AGGGATGGTTGGTTGGTGGG; 3′ CCAATCCTCCCCCTTGCTGT
Gene/Insert 2
  Gene/Insert name: U6-gRNA scaffold 1
  Insert size (bp): 342
  Promoter: U6
  Cloning method: Unknown
  Sequencing primers: 5′ Unknown
Gene/Insert 3
  Gene/Insert name: U6-gRNA scaffold 2
  Insert size (bp): 343
  Promoter: U6
  Cloning method: Restriction Enzyme; 5′ cloning site NotI (not destroyed); 3′ cloning site NotI (not destroyed)
  Sequencing primers: 5′ bgh PA F TGCATCGCATTGTCTGAGTAGG
Resource information
  A portion of this plasmid was derived from a plasmid made by: Feng Zhang
Terms and licenses: Academic/Nonprofit Terms; Industry Terms: Not Available to Industry
Depositor comments: Modified from pX330-U6-Chimeric_BB-CBh-hSpCas9 (https://www.addgene.org/42230/)
How to cite: pDG330 was a gift from Paul Thomas (Addgene plasmid # 100898 ; http://n2t.net/addgene:100898 ; RRID:Addgene_100898)
