[The description below was written by a language model from this plasmid's Addgene catalogue record and pLannotate feature annotations shown in this document.]
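Description:
pDG330 is a high-copy, ampicillin-selected mammalian expression plasmid for CRISPR/Cas9 genome editing. It was derived from pX330-U6-Chimeric_BB-CBh-hSpCas9 by inserting a second U6-gRNA scaffold cassette, giving a total size of about 8.9 kb. In bacteria it is maintained through a ColE1/pUC-type origin and a β-lactamase (AmpR) gene. The backbone also carries an f1 phage origin and a single annotated AAV2 inverted terminal repeat inherited from the parent vector, so nothing in the record suggests it is intended for AAV packaging.

The protein payload is a human codon-optimised Streptococcus pyogenes Cas9 driven by the CBh promoter, which appears in the feature table as a CMV enhancer, a chicken β-actin promoter and a hybrid CBA/MVM intron. The catalogue lists an N-terminal 3xFLAG tag. The annotation shows a C-terminal nucleoplasmin nuclear localisation signal followed by a bGH polyadenylation signal. The insert field names the gene as a Cas9 "nickase", but the stated purpose and the pX330 parent point to SpCas9 nuclease, and the feature table does not resolve this discrepancy.

Two human U6 (RNA polymerase III) promoters each precede an S. pyogenes gRNA scaffold. One cassette lies upstream of the Cas9 unit. The other was added at a NotI site downstream of the poly(A) signal and sits in the opposite orientation.

Two custom guide sequences can be cloned into these cassettes in a one-step assembly reaction, so a single plasmid delivers Cas9 and both guides. The intended uses are double knock-outs and large deletions between two cut sites in mammalian cells, and the vector type also lists mouse targeting.
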