Features (pLannotate 1.2.2; 21 found; start..end, strand, type, name):
      1..241     +  promoter       U6 promoter: RNA polymerase III promoter for human U6 snRNA
    268..343     +  misc_RNA       gRNA scaffold: guide RNA scaffold for the Streptococcus pyogenes CRISPR/Cas9 system
    350..393     +  misc_RNA       gRNA scaffold (fragment): guide RNA scaffold for the Streptococcus pyogenes CRISPR/Cas9 system
    440..725     +  enhancer       CMV enhancer: human cytomegalovirus immediate early enhancer; contains an 18-bp deletion relative to the standard CMV enhancer
    727..983     +  promoter       chicken β-actin promoter: contains a 21-bp deletion relative to the standard chicken β-actin promoter
    984..1211    +  intron         hybrid intron: hybrid between chicken β-actin (CBA) and minute virus of mice (MMV) introns (Gray et al., 2011)
   1349..2950    +  CDS            Cas9(N): N-terminal portion of Streptococcus pyogenes Cas9 (Zetsche et al., 2015)
   2951..5449    +  CDS            Cas9(C): C-terminal portion of Streptococcus pyogenes Cas9 (Zetsche et al., 2015)
   5450..5497    +  CDS            nucleoplasmin NLS: bipartite nuclear localization signal from nucleoplasmin
   5531..5642    +  polyA_signal   bGH poly(A) signal: bovine growth hormone polyadenylation signal
   5739..5786    +  misc_feature   MCS (fragment): pBluescript multiple cloning site
   5806..5881    -  misc_RNA       gRNA scaffold: guide RNA scaffold for the Streptococcus pyogenes CRISPR/Cas9 system
   5907..6147    -  promoter       U6 promoter: RNA polymerase III promoter for human U6 snRNA
   6156..6296    +  repeat_region  AAV2 ITR: inverted terminal repeat of adeno-associated virus serotype 2 inverted
   6301..6352    -  misc_feature   bom (fragment): basis of mobility region from pBR322
   6371..6826    +  rep_origin     f1 ori (sequence partly withheld): f1 bacteriophage origin of replication; arrow indicates direction of (+) strand synthesis
   6827..6876    -  misc_feature   bom (fragment): basis of mobility region from pBR322
   6978..7013    -  CDS            rop (fragment): Rop protein, which maintains plasmids at low copy number; rop
   7108..7212    +  promoter       AmpR promoter: bla
   7213..8073    +  CDS            AmpR: β-lactamase; bla; confers resistance to ampicillin, carbenicillin, and related antibiotics
   8244..8832    +  rep_origin     ori: high-copy-number ColE1/pMB1/pBR322/pUC origin of replication
>Addgene plasmid #100898 | pDG330 | addgene full sequence | sequence record 195326 | Addgene NGS Result
GAGGGCCTATTTCCCATGATTCCTTCATATTTGCATATACGATACAAGGCTGTTAGAGAGATAATTGGAA
TTAATTTGACTGTAAACACAAAGATATTAGTACAAAATACGTGACGTAGAAAGTAATAATTTCTTGGGTA
GTTTGCAGTTTTAAAATTATGTTTTAAAATGGACTATCATATGCTTACCGTAACTTGAAAGTATTTCGAT
TTCTTGGCTTTATATATCTTGTGGAAAGGACGAAACACCGGGTCTTCGAGAAGACCTGTTTTAGAGCTAG
AAATAGCAAGTTAAAATAAGGCTAGTCCGTTATCAACTTGAAAAAGTGGCACCGAGTCGGTGCTTTTTTG
TTTTAGAGCTAGAAATAGCAAGTTAAAATAAGGCTAGTCCGTTTTTAGCGCGTGCGCCAATTCTGCAGAC
AAATGGCTCTAGAGGTACCCGTTACATAACTTACGGTAAATGGCCCGCCTGGCTGACCGCCCAACGACCC
CCGCCCATTGACGTCAATAGTAACGCCAATAGGGACTTTCCATTGACGTCAATGGGTGGAGTATTTACGG
TAAACTGCCCACTTGGCAGTACATCAAGTGTATCATATGCCAAGTACGCCCCCTATTGACGTCAATGACG
GTAAATGGCCCGCCTGGCATTGTGCCCAGTACATGACCTTATGGGACTTTCCTACTTGGCAGTACATCTA
CGTATTAGTCATCGCTATTACCATGGTCGAGGTGAGCCCCACGTTCTGCTTCACTCTCCCCATCTCCCCC
CCCTCCCCACCCCCAATTTTGTATTTATTTATTTTTTAATTATTTTGTGCAGCGATGGGGGCGGGGGGGG
GGGGGGGGCGGGGCGAGGGGCGGGGCGGGGCGAGGCGGAGAGGTGCGGCGGCAGCCAATCAGAGCGGCGC
GCTCCGAAAGTTTCCTTTTATGGCGAGGCGGCGGCGGCGGCGGCCCTATAAAAAGCGAAGCGCGCGGCGG
GCGGGAGTCGCTGCGCGCTGCCTTCGCCCCGTGCCCCGCTCCGCCGCCGCCTCGCGCCGCCCGCCCCGGC
TCTGACTGACCGCGTTACTCCCACAGGTGAGCGGGCGGGACGGCCCTTCTCCTCCGGGCTGTAATTAGCT
GAGCAAGAGGTAAGGGTTTAAGGGATGGTTGGTTGGTGGGGTATTAATGTTTAATTACCTGGAGCACCTG
CCTGAAATCACTTTTTTTCAGGTTGGACCGGTGCCACCATGGACTATAAGGACCACGACGGAGACTACAA
GGATCATGATATTGATTACAAAGACGATGACGATAAGATGGCCCCAAAGAAGAAGCGGAAGGTCGGTATC
CACGGAGTCCCAGCAGCCGACAAGAAGTACAGCATCGGCCTGGACATCGGCACCAACTCTGTGGGCTGGG
CCGTGATCACCGACGAGTACAAGGTGCCCAGCAAGAAATTCAAGGTGCTGGGCAACACCGACCGGCACAG
CATCAAGAAGAACCTGATCGGAGCCCTGCTGTTCGACAGCGGCGAAACAGCCGAGGCCACCCGGCTGAAG
AGAACCGCCAGAAGAAGATACACCAGACGGAAGAACCGGATCTGCTATCTGCAAGAGATCTTCAGCAACG
AGATGGCCAAGGTGGACGACAGCTTCTTCCACAGACTGGAAGAGTCCTTCCTGGTGGAAGAGGATAAGAA
GCACGAGCGGCACCCCATCTTCGGCAACATCGTGGACGAGGTGGCCTACCACGAGAAGTACCCCACCATC
TACCACCTGAGAAAGAAACTGGTGGACAGCACCGACAAGGCCGACCTGCGGCTGATCTATCTGGCCCTGG
CCCACATGATCAAGTTCCGGGGCCACTTCCTGATCGAGGGCGACCTGAACCCCGACAACAGCGACGTGGA
CAAGCTGTTCATCCAGCTGGTGCAGACCTACAACCAGCTGTTCGAGGAAAACCCCATCAACGCCAGCGGC
GTGGACGCCAAGGCCATCCTGTCTGCCAGACTGAGCAAGAGCAGACGGCTGGAAAATCTGATCGCCCAGC
TGCCCGGCGAGAAGAAGAATGGCCTGTTCGGAAACCTGATTGCCCTGAGCCTGGGCCTGACCCCCAACTT
CAAGAGCAACTTCGACCTGGCCGAGGATGCCAAACTGCAGCTGAGCAAGGACACCTACGACGACGACCTG
GACAACCTGCTGGCCCAGATCGGCGACCAGTACGCCGACCTGTTTCTGGCCGCCAAGAACCTGTCCGACG
CCATCCTGCTGAGCGACATCCTGAGAGTGAACACCGAGATCACCAAGGCCCCCCTGAGCGCCTCTATGAT
CAAGAGATACGACGAGCACCACCAGGACCTGACCCTGCTGAAAGCTCTCGTGCGGCAGCAGCTGCCTGAG
AAGTACAAAGAGATTTTCTTCGACCAGAGCAAGAACGGCTACGCCGGCTACATTGACGGCGGAGCCAGCC
AGGAAGAGTTCTACAAGTTCATCAAGCCCATCCTGGAAAAGATGGACGGCACCGAGGAACTGCTCGTGAA
GCTGAACAGAGAGGACCTGCTGCGGAAGCAGCGGACCTTCGACAACGGCAGCATCCCCCACCAGATCCAC
CTGGGAGAGCTGCACGCCATTCTGCGGCGGCAGGAAGATTTTTACCCATTCCTGAAGGACAACCGGGAAA
AGATCGAGAAGATCCTGACCTTCCGCATCCCCTACTACGTGGGCCCTCTGGCCAGGGGAAACAGCAGATT
CGCCTGGATGACCAGAAAGAGCGAGGAAACCATCACCCCCTGGAACTTCGAGGAAGTGGTGGACAAGGGC
GCTTCCGCCCAGAGCTTCATCGAGCGGATGACCAACTTCGATAAGAACCTGCCCAACGAGAAGGTGCTGC
CCAAGCACAGCCTGCTGTACGAGTACTTCACCGTGTATAACGAGCTGACCAAAGTGAAATACGTGACCGA
GGGAATGAGAAAGCCCGCCTTCCTGAGCGGCGAGCAGAAAAAGGCCATCGTGGACCTGCTGTTCAAGACC
AACCGGAAAGTGACCGTGAAGCAGCTGAAAGAGGACTACTTCAAGAAAATCGAGTGCTTCGACTCCGTGG
AAATCTCCGGCGTGGAAGATCGGTTCAACGCCTCCCTGGGCACATACCACGATCTGCTGAAAATTATCAA
GGACAAGGACTTCCTGGACAATGAGGAAAACGAGGACATTCTGGAAGATATCGTGCTGACCCTGACACTG
TTTGAGGACAGAGAGATGATCGAGGAACGGCTGAAAACCTATGCCCACCTGTTCGACGACAAAGTGATGA
AGCAGCTGAAGCGGCGGAGATACACCGGCTGGGGCAGGCTGAGCCGGAAGCTGATCAACGGCATCCGGGA
CAAGCAGTCCGGCAAGACAATCCTGGATTTCCTGAAGTCCGACGGCTTCGCCAACAGAAACTTCATGCAG
CTGATCCACGACGACAGCCTGACCTTTAAAGAGGACATCCAGAAAGCCCAGGTGTCCGGCCAGGGCGATA
GCCTGCACGAGCACATTGCCAATCTGGCCGGCAGCCCCGCCATTAAGAAGGGCATCCTGCAGACAGTGAA
GGTGGTGGACGAGCTCGTGAAAGTGATGGGCCGGCACAAGCCCGAGAACATCGTGATCGAAATGGCCAGA
GAGAACCAGACCACCCAGAAGGGACAGAAGAACAGCCGCGAGAGAATGAAGCGGATCGAAGAGGGCATCA
AAGAGCTGGGCAGCCAGATCCTGAAAGAACACCCCGTGGAAAACACCCAGCTGCAGAACGAGAAGCTGTA
CCTGTACTACCTGCAGAATGGGCGGGATATGTACGTGGACCAGGAACTGGACATCAACCGGCTGTCCGAC
TACGATGTGGACCATATCGTGCCTCAGAGCTTTCTGAAGGACGACTCCATCGACAACAAGGTGCTGACCA
GAAGCGACAAGAACCGGGGCAAGAGCGACAACGTGCCCTCCGAAGAGGTCGTGAAGAAGATGAAGAACTA
CTGGCGGCAGCTGCTGAACGCCAAGCTGATTACCCAGAGAAAGTTCGACAATCTGACCAAGGCCGAGAGA
GGCGGCCTGAGCGAACTGGATAAGGCCGGCTTCATCAAGAGACAGCTGGTGGAAACCCGGCAGATCACAA
AGCACGTGGCACAGATCCTGGACTCCCGGATGAACACTAAGTACGACGAGAATGACAAGCTGATCCGGGA
AGTGAAAGTGATCACCCTGAAGTCCAAGCTGGTGTCCGATTTCCGGAAGGATTTCCAGTTTTACAAAGTG
CGCGAGATCAACAACTACCACCACGCCCACGACGCCTACCTGAACGCCGTCGTGGGAACCGCCCTGATCA
AAAAGTACCCTAAGCTGGAAAGCGAGTTCGTGTACGGCGACTACAAGGTGTACGACGTGCGGAAGATGAT
CGCCAAGAGCGAGCAGGAAATCGGCAAGGCTACCGCCAAGTACTTCTTCTACAGCAACATCATGAACTTT
TTCAAGACCGAGATTACCCTGGCCAACGGCGAGATCCGGAAGCGGCCTCTGATCGAGACAAACGGCGAAA
CCGGGGAGATCGTGTGGGATAAGGGCCGGGATTTTGCCACCGTGCGGAAAGTGCTGAGCATGCCCCAAGT
GAATATCGTGAAAAAGACCGAGGTGCAGACAGGCGGCTTCAGCAAAGAGTCTATCCTGCCCAAGAGGAAC
AGCGATAAGCTGATCGCCAGAAAGAAGGACTGGGACCCTAAGAAGTACGGCGGCTTCGACAGCCCCACCG
TGGCCTATTCTGTGCTGGTGGTGGCCAAAGTGGAAAAGGGCAAGTCCAAGAAACTGAAGAGTGTGAAAGA
GCTGCTGGGGATCACCATCATGGAAAGAAGCAGCTTCGAGAAGAATCCCATCGACTTTCTGGAAGCCAAG
GGCTACAAAGAAGTGAAAAAGGACCTGATCATCAAGCTGCCTAAGTACTCCCTGTTCGAGCTGGAAAACG
GCCGGAAGAGAATGCTGGCCTCTGCCGGCGAACTGCAGAAGGGAAACGAACTGGCCCTGCCCTCCAAATA
TGTGAACTTCCTGTACCTGGCCAGCCACTATGAGAAGCTGAAGGGCTCCCCCGAGGATAATGAGCAGAAA
CAGCTGTTTGTGGAACAGCACAAGCACTACCTGGACGAGATCATCGAGCAGATCAGCGAGTTCTCCAAGA
GAGTGATCCTGGCCGACGCTAATCTGGACAAAGTGCTGTCCGCCTACAACAAGCACCGGGATAAGCCCAT
CAGAGAGCAGGCCGAGAATATCATCCACCTGTTTACCCTGACCAATCTGGGAGCCCCTGCCGCCTTCAAG
TACTTTGACACCACCATCGACCGGAAGAGGTACACCAGCACCAAAGAGGTGCTGGACGCCACCCTGATCC
ACCAGAGCATCACCGGCCTGTACGAGACACGGATCGACCTGTCTCAGCTGGGAGGCGACAAAAGGCCGGC
GGCCACGAAAAAGGCCGGCCAGGCAAAAAAGAAAAAGTAAGAATTCCTAGAGCTCGCTGATCAGCCTCGA
CTGTGCCTTCTAGTTGCCAGCCATCTGTTGTTTGCCCCTCCCCCGTGCCTTCCTTGACCCTGGAAGGTGC
CACTCCCACTGTCCTTTCCTAATAAAATGAGGAAATTGCATCGCATTGTCTGAGTAGGTGTCATTCTATT
CTGGGGGGTGGGGTGGGGCAGGACAGCAAGGGGGAGGATTGGGAAGAGAATAGCAGGCATGCTGGGGAGC
GGCCGCTCTAGAACTAGTGGATCCCCCGGGCTGCAGGAATTCGATACGAATCCTGCAGGAAAAAAGCACC
GACTCGGTGCCACTTTTTCAAGTTGATAACGGACTAGCCTTATTTTAACTTGCTATTTCTAGCTCTAAAA
CGTCTTCTCGAAGACCCCGGTGTTTCGTCCTTTCCACAAGATATATAAAGCCAAGAAATCGAAATACTTT
CAAGTTACGGTAAGCATATGATAGTCCATTTTAAAACATAATTTTAAAACTGCAAACTACCCAAGAAATT
ATTACTTTCTACGTCACGTATTTTGTACTAATATCTTTGTGTTTACAGTCAAATTAATTCCAATTATCTC
TCTAACAGCCTTGTATCGTATATGCAAATATGAAGGAATCATGGGAAATAGGCCCTCGCGGCCGCAGGAA
CCCCTAGTGATGGAGTTGGCCACTCCCTCTCTGCGCGCTCGCTCGCTCACTGAGGCCGGGCGACCAAAGG
TCGCCCGACGCCCGGGCTTTGCCCGGGCGGCCTCAGTGAGCGAGCGAGCGCGCAGCTGCCTGCAGGGGCG
CCTGATGCGGTATTTTCTCCTTACGCATCTGTGCGGTATTTCACACCGCATA
[95 nt withheld, positions 6353-6447]
T
[46 nt withheld, positions 6449-6494]
C
[141 nt withheld, positions 6496-6636]
CCTTTGACGTTGGAGTCCACGTTCTTT
[37 nt withheld, positions 6664-6700]
ACTCTATCTCGGGCTATTCTTTTGATTTATAAGGGATTTTGCCGATTTCGGTCTATTGGTTAAAAAATGA
GCTGATTTAACAAAAATTTAACGCGAATTTTAACAAAATATTAACGTTTACAATTTTATGGTGCACTCTC
AGTACAATCTGCTCTGATGCCGCATAGTTAAGCCAGCCCCGACACCCGCCAACACCCGCTGACGCGCCCT
GACGGGCTTGTCTGCTCCCGGCATCCGCTTACAGACAAGCTGTGACCGTCTCCGGGAGCTGCATGTGTCA
GAGGTTTTCACCGTCATCACCGAAACGCGCGAGACGAAAGGGCCTCGTGATACGCCTATTTTTATAGGTT
AATGTCATGATAATAATGGTTTCTTAGACGTCAGGTGGCACTTTTCGGGGAAATGTGCGCGGAACCCCTA
TTTGTTTATTTTTCTAAATACATTCAAATATGTATCCGCTCATGAGACAATAACCCTGATAAATGCTTCA
ATAATATTGAAAAAGGAAGAGTATGAGTATTCAACATTTCCGTGTCGCCCTTATTCCCTTTTTTGCGGCA
TTTTGCCTTCCTGTTTTTGCTCACCCAGAAACGCTGGTGAAAGTAAAAGATGCTGAAGATCAGTTGGGTG
CACGAGTGGGTTACATCGAACTGGATCTCAACAGCGGTAAGATCCTTGAGAGTTTTCGCCCCGAAGAACG
TTTTCCAATGATGAGCACTTTTAAAGTTCTGCTATGTGGCGCGGTATTATCCCGTATTGACGCCGGGCAA
GAGCAACTCGGTCGCCGCATACACTATTCTCAGAATGACTTGGTTGAGTACTCACCAGTCACAGAAAAGC
ATCTTACGGATGGCATGACAGTAAGAGAATTATGCAGTGCTGCCATAACCATGAGTGATAACACTGCGGC
CAACTTACTTCTGACAACGATCGGAGGACCGAAGGAGCTAACCGCTTTTTTGCACAACATGGGGGATCAT
GTAACTCGCCTTGATCGTTGGGAACCGGAGCTGAATGAAGCCATACCAAACGACGAGCGTGACACCACGA
TGCCTGTAGCAATGGCAACAACGTTGCGCAAACTATTAACTGGCGAACTACTTACTCTAGCTTCCCGGCA
ACAATTAATAGACTGGATGGAGGCGGATAAAGTTGCAGGACCACTTCTGCGCTCGGCCCTTCCGGCTGGC
TGGTTTATTGCTGATAAATCTGGAGCCGGTGAGCGTGGAAGCCGCGGTATCATTGCAGCACTGGGGCCAG
ATGGTAAGCCCTCCCGTATCGTAGTTATCTACACGACGGGGAGTCAGGCAACTATGGATGAACGAAATAG
ACAGATCGCTGAGATAGGTGCCTCACTGATTAAGCATTGGTAACTGTCAGACCAAGTTTACTCATATATA
CTTTAGATTGATTTAAAACTTCATTTTTAATTTAAAAGGATCTAGGTGAAGATCCTTTTTGATAATCTCA
TGACCAAAATCCCTTAACGTGAGTTTTCGTTCCACTGAGCGTCAGACCCCGTAGAAAAGATCAAAGGATC
TTCTTGAGATCCTTTTTTTCTGCGCGTAATCTGCTGCTTGCAAACAAAAAAACCACCGCTACCAGCGGTG
GTTTGTTTGCCGGATCAAGAGCTACCAACTCTTTTTCCGAAGGTAACTGGCTTCAGCAGAGCGCAGATAC
CAAATACTGTTCTTCTAGTGTAGCCGTAGTTAGGCCACCACTTCAAGAACTCTGTAGCACCGCCTACATA
CCTCGCTCTGCTAATCCTGTTACCAGTGGCTGCTGCCAGTGGCGATAAGTCGTGTCTTACCGGGTTGGAC
TCAAGACGATAGTTACCGGATAAGGCGCAGCGGTCGGGCTGAACGGGGGGTTCGTGCACACAGCCCAGCT
TGGAGCGAACGACCTACACCGAACTGAGATACCTACAGCGTGAGCTATGAGAAAGCGCCACGCTTCCCGA
AGGGAGAAAGGCGGACAGGTATCCGGTAAGCGGCAGGGTCGGAACAGGAGAGCGCACGAGGGAGCTTCCA
GGGGGAAACGCCTGGTATCTTTATAGTCCTGTCGGGTTTCGCCACCTCTGACTTGAGCGTCGATTTTTGT
GATGCTCGTCAGGGGGGCGGAGCCTATGGAAAAACGCCAGCAACGCGGCCTTTTTACGGTTCCTGGCCTT
TTGCTGGCCTTTTGCTCACATGT
